>Addgene plasmid #129961 | pRDAX-445 N-Tag Venus210[1] L10 FRB EBPF2 | depositor full sequence | sequence record 249339 | Full Sequence
GCCTGCCTCCAGGCCTCAATATTGGCCATTAGCCATATTATTCATTGGTTATATAGCATAAATCAATATT
GGCTATTGGCCATTGCATACGTTGTATCTATATCATAATATGTACATTTATATTGGCTCATGTCCAATAT
GACCGCCATGTTGGCATTGATTATTGACTAGTTATTAATAGTAATCAATTACGGGGTCATTAGTTCATAG
CCCATATATGGAGTTCCGCGTTACATAACTTACGGTAAATGGCCCGCCTGGCTGACCGCCCAACGACCCC
CGCCCATTGACGTCAATAATGACGTATGTTCCCATAGTAACGCCAATAGGGACTTTCCATTGACGTCAAT
GGGTGGAGTATTTACGGTAAACTGCCCACTTGGCAGTACATCAAGTGTATCATATGCCAAGTCCGCCCCC
TATTGACGTCAATGACGGTAAATGGCCCGCCTGGCATTATGCCCAGTACATGACCTTACGGGACTTTCCT
ACTTGGCAGTACATCTACGTATTAGTCATCGCTATTACCATGGTGATGCGGTTTTGGCAGTACACCAATG
GGCGTGGATAGCGGTTTGACTCACGGGGATTTCCAAGTCTCCACCCCATTGACGTCAATGGGAGTTTGTT
TTGGCACCAAAATCAACGGGACTTTCCAAAATGTCGTAATAACCCCGCCCCGTTGACGCAAATGGGCGGT
AGGCGTGTACGGTGGGAGGTCTATATAAGCAGAGCTCGTTTAGTGAACCGTCAGATCACTAGAAGCTTTA
TTGCGGTAGTTTATCACAGTTAAATTGCTAACGCAGTCAGTGCTTCTGACACAACAGTCTCGAACTTAAG
CTGCAGAAGTTGGTCGTGAGGCACTGGGCAGGTAAGTATCAAGGTTACAAGACAGGTTTAAGGAGACCAA
TAGAAACTGGGCTTGTCGAGACAGAGAAGACTCTTGCGTTTCTGATAGGCACCTATTGGTCTTACTGACA
TCCACTTTGCCTTTCTCTCCACAGGTGTCCACTCCCAGGCCACCATGGTGTCAAAGGGAGAAGAGTTGTT
TACCGGTGTTGTTCCCATACTGGTGGAACTGGATGGTGACGTCAATGGACACAAGTTTAGCGTTTCTGGC
GAAGGAGAAGGCGATGCTACCTATGGCAAACTGACCCTCAAACTGATCTGTACGACTGGAAAGTTGCCTG
TACCTTGGCCAACACTGGTCACAACCTTGGGCTATGGGCTGCAATGCTTTGCCCGTTATCCTGATCACAT
GAAGCAACATGACTTCTTTAAGTCTGCTATGCCAGAGGGATATGTGCAGGAACGGACTATCTTCTTCAAG
GACGACGGCAACTACAAGACGAGAGCTGAGGTGAAATTTGAGGGTGACACACTGGTGAATCGCATAGAGC
TGAAAGGCATCGACTTCAAAGAAGATGGGAATATTCTCGGGCATAAACTCGAGTACAACTACAATTCCCA
CAACGTGTACATCACTGCCGATAAGCAGAAGAATGGGATTAAGGCGAACTTCAAGATCCGACACAACATC
GAGGATGGTGGGGTCCAGCTTGCCGACCATTATCAGCAGAACACACCCATTGGGGATGGACCAGTCCTGT
TGCCGGATAACCACTACCTCAGTTACCAGAGCAAACTGTCCAAAGGGAGCTCTGCCAGCGGTGGCAGCAC
CTCCGTGGCCATCCTCTGGCATGAGATGTGGCATGAAGGCCTGGAAGAGGCATCTCGTTTGTACTTTGGG
GAAAGGAACGTGAAAGGCATGTTTGAGGTGCTGGAGCCCTTGCATGCTATGATGGAACGGGGCCCCCAGA
CTCTGAAGGAAACATCCTTTAATCAGGCCTATGGTCGAGATTTAATGGAGGCCCAAGAGTGGTGCAGGAA
GTACATGAAATCAGGGAATGTCAAGGACCTCACCCAAGCCTGGGACCTCTATTATCATGTGTTCCGACGA
ATCTCATAAGAATTCAGATCCGCCCCTCTCCCTCCCCCCCCCCTAACGTTACTGGCCGAAGCCGCTTGGA
ATAAGGCCGGTGTGCGTTTGTCTATATGTTATTTTCCACCATATTGCCGTCTTTTGGCAATGTGAGGGCC
CGGAAACCTGGCCCTGTCTTCTTGACGAGCATTCCTAGGGGTCTTTCCCCTCTCGCCAAAGGAATGCAAG
GTCTGTTGAATGTCGTGAAGGAAGCAGTTCCTCTGGTAGCTTCTTGAAGACAAACAACGTCTGTAGCGAC
CCTTTGCAGGCAGCGGAACCCCCCACCTGGCGACAGGTGCCTCTGCGGCCAAAAGCCACGTGTATAAGAT
ACACCTGCAAAGGCGGCACAACCCCAGTGCCACGTTGTGAGTTGGATAGTTGTGGAAAGAGTCAAATGGC
TCTCCTCAAGCGTATTCAACAAGGGGCTGAAGGATGCCCAGAAGGTACCCCATTGTATGGGATCTGATCT
GGGGCCTCGGTACACATGCTTTACATGTGTTTAGTCGAGGTTAAAAAAACGTCTAGGCCCCCCGAACCAC
GGGGACGTGGTTTTCCTTTGAAAAACACGATGATAATATGGCCACAACCATGGTGAGCAAGGGCGAGGAG
CTGTTCACCGGGGTGGTGCCCATCCTGGTCGAGCTGGACGGCGACGTAAACGGCCACAAGTTCAGCGTGA
GGGGCGAGGGCGAGGGCGATGCCACCAACGGCAAGCTGACCCTGAAGTTCATCTGCACCACCGGCAAGCT
GCCCGTGCCCTGGCCCACCCTCGTGACCACCCTGAGCCACGGCGTGCAGTGCTTCGCCCGCTACCCCGAC
CACATGAAGCAGCACGACTTCTTCAAGTCCGCCATGCCCGAAGGCTACGTCCAGGAGCGCACCATCTTCT
TCAAGGACGACGGCACCTACAAGACCCGCGCCGAGGTGAAGTTCGAGGGCGACACCCTGGTGAACCGCAT
CGAGCTGAAGGGCGTCGACTTCAAGGAGGACGGCAACATCCTGGGGCACAAGCTGGAGTACAACTTCAAC
AGCCACAACATCTATATCATGGCCGTCAAGCAGAAGAACGGCATCAAGGTGAACTTCAAGATCCGCCACA
ACGTGGAGGACGGCAGCGTGCAGCTCGCCGACCACTACCAGCAGAACACCCCCATCGGCGACGGCCCCGT
GCTGCTGCCCGACAGCCACTACCTGAGCACCCAGTCCGTGCTGAGCAAAGACCCCAACGAGAAGCGCGAT
CACATGGTCCTGCTGGAGTTCCGCACCGCCGCCGGGATCACTCTCGGCATGGACGAGCTGTACAAGTAAA
CCGGTGCTCGAGGTACCGATGAATAGCTAAGGTAGAGGCCGCAGGTAAGTATCAAGGTTACAAGACAGGT
TTAAGGAGACCAATAGAAACTGGGCTTGTCGAGACAGAGAAGACTCTTGCGTTTCTGATAGGCACCTATT
GGTCTTACTGACATCCACTTTGCCTTTCTCTCCACAGGTGTCGACAATCAACCTCTGGATTACAAAATTT
GTGAAAGATTGACTGGTATTCTTAACTATGTTGCTCCTTTTACGCTATGTGGATACGCTGCTTTAATGCC
TTTGTATCATGCTATTGCTTCCCGTATGGCTTTCATTTTCTCCTCCTTGTATAAATCCTGGTTGCTGTCT
CTTTATGAGGAGTTGTGGCCCGTTGTCAGGCAACGTGGCGTGGTGTGCACTGTGTTTGCTGACGCAACCC
CCACTGGTTGGGGCATTGCCACCACCTGTCAGCTCCTTTCCGGGACTTTCGCTTTCCCCCTCCCTATTGC
CACGGCGGAACTCATCGCCGCCTGCCTTGCCCGCTGCTGGACAGGGGCTCGGCTGTTGGGCACTGACAAT
TCCGTGGTGTTGTCGGGGAAGCTGACGTCCTTTCCATGGCTGCTCGCCTGTGTTGCCACCTGGATTCTGC
GCGGGACGTCCTTCTGCTACGTCCCTTCGGCCCTCAATCCAGCGGACCTTCCTTCCCGCGGCCTGCTGCC
GGCTCTGCGGCCTCTTCCGCGTCTTCGCCTTCGCCCTCAGACGAGTCGGATCTCCCTTTGGGCCGCCTCC
CCGCCTGGAATTCGAGCTCGGTACGATCAGCCTCGACTGTGCCTTCTAGTTGCCAGCCATCTGTTGTTTG
CCCCTCCCCCGTGCCTTCCTTGACCCTGGAAGGTGCCACTCCCACTGTCCTTTCCTAATAAAATGAGGAA
ATTGCATCGCATTGTCTGAGTAGGTGTCATTCTATTCTGGGGGGTGGGGTGGGGCAGGACAGCAAGGGGG
AGGATTGGGAAGACAATAGCCCAGCTTTTGTTCCCTTTAGTGAGGGTTAATTGCGCGCTTGGCGTAATCA
TGGTCATAGCTGTTTCCTGTGTGAAATTGTTATCCGCTAATTCACTCCTCAGGTGCAGGCTGCCTATCAG
AAGGTGGTGGCTGGTGTGGCCAATGCCCTGGCTCACAAATACCACTGAGATCTTTTTCCCTCTGCCAAAA
ATTATGGGGACATCATGAAGCCCCTTGAGCATCTGACTTCTGGCTAATAAAGGAAATTTATTTTCATTGC
AATAGTGTGTTGGAATTTTTTGTGTCTCTCACTCGGAAGGACATATGGGAGGGCAAATCATTTAAAACAT
CAGAATGAGTATTTGGTTTAGAGTTTGGCAACATATGCCCATATGCTGGCTGCCATGAACAAAGGTTGGC
TATAAAGAGGTCATCAGTATATGAAACAGCCCCCTGCTGTCCATTCCTTATTCCATAGAAAAGCCTTGAC
TTGAGGTTAGATTTTTTTTATATTTTGTTTTGTGTTATTTTTTTCTTTAACATCCCTAAAATTTTCCTTA
CATGTTTTACTAGCCAGATTTTTCCTCCTCTCCTGACTACTCCCAGTCATAGCTGTCCCTCTTCTCTTAT
GGAGATCGGCCGGCCGCCGGCGTCGACGCGCGCGGCCGCGGCGCGCCGTTGCTGGCGTTTTTCCATAGGC
TCCGCCCCCCTGACGAGCATCACAAAAATCGACGCTCAAGTCAGAGGTGGCGAAACCCGACAGGACTATA
AAGATACCAGGCGTTTCCCCCTGGAAGCTCCCTCGTGCGCTCTCCTGTTCCGACCCTGCCGCTTACCGGA
TACCTGTCCGCCTTTCTCCCTTCGGGAAGCGTGGCGCTTTCTCATAGCTCACGCTGTAGGTATCTCAGTT
CGGTGTAGGTCGTTCGCTCCAAGCTGGGCTGTGTGCACGAACCCCCCGTTCAGCCCGACCGCTGCGCCTT
ATCCGGTAACTATCGTCTTGAGTCCAACCCGGTAAGACACGACTTATCGCCACTGGCAGCAGCCACTGGT
AACAGGATTAGCAGAGCGAGGTATGTAGGCGGTGCTACAGAGTTCTTGAAGTGGTGGCCTAACTACGGCT
ACACTAGAAGAACAGTATTTGGTATCTGCGCTCTGCTGAAGCCAGTTACCTTCGGAAAAAGAGTTGGTAG
CTCTTGATCCGGCAAACAAACCACCGCTGGTAGCGGTGGTTTTTTTGTTTGCAAGCAGCAGATTACGCGC
AGAAAAAAAGGATCTCAAGAAGATCCTTTGATCTTTTCTACGGGGTCTGACGCTCAGTGGAACGAAAACT
CACGTTAAGGGATTTTGGTCATGAGATTATCAAAAAGGATCTTCACCTAGATCCTTTTAAATTAAAAATG
AAGTTTTAAATCAATCTAAAGTATATATGAGTAAACTTGGTCTGACAGTTACCAATGCTTAATCAGTGAG
GCACCTATCTCAGCGATCTGTCTATTTCGTTCATCCATAGTTGCCTGACTCCCCGTCGTGTAGATAACTA
CGATACGGGAGGGCTTACCATCTGGCCCCAGTGCTGCAATGATACCGCGAGACCCACGCTCACCGGCTCC
AGATTTATCAGCAATAAACCAGCCAGCCGGAAGGGCCGAGCGCAGAAGTGGTCCTGCAACTTTATCCGCC
TCCATCCAGTCTATTAATTGTTGCCGGGAAGCTAGAGTAAGTAGTTCGCCAGTTAATAGTTTGCGCAACG
TTGTTGCCATTGCTACAGGCATCGTGGTGTCACGCTCGTCGTTTGGTATGGCTTCATTCAGCTCCGGTTC
CCAACGATCAAGGCGAGTTACATGATCCCCCATGTTGTGCAAAAAAGCGGTTAGCTCCTTCGGTCCTCCG
ATCGTTGTCAGAAGTAAGTTGGCCGCAGTGTTATCACTCATGGTTATGGCAGCACTGCATAATTCTCTTA
CTGTCATGCCATCCGTAAGATGCTTTTCTGTGACTGGTGAGTACTCAACCAAGTCATTCTGAGAATAGTG
TATGCGGCGACCGAGTTGCTCTTGCCCGGCGTCAATACGGGATAATACCGCGCCACATAGCAGAACTTTA
AAAGTGCTCATCATTGGAAAACGTTCTTCGGGGCGAAAACTCTCAAGGATCTTACCGCTGTTGAGATCCA
GTTCGATGTAACCCACTCGTGCACCCAACTGATCTTCAGCATCTTTTACTTTCACCAGCGTTTCTGGGTG
AGCAAAAACAGGAAGGCAAAATGCCGCAAAAAAGGGAATAAGGGCGACACGGAAATGTTGAATACTCATA
CTCTTCCTTTTTCAATATTATTGAAGCATTTATCAGGGTTATTGTCTCATGAGCGGATACATATTTGAAT
GTATTTAGAAAAATAAACAAATAGGGGTTCCGCGCACATTTCCCCGAAAAGTGCCACCTGACGTCTAAGA
AACCATTATTATCATGACATTAACCTATAAAAATAGGCGTATCACGAGGCCCTTTCGTCTACGCGCGCGC
CGGCGGCGCGCCGTCGACGGCCGGCCGCGGCCGC
Features (pLannotate 1.2.2; 17 found; start..end, strand, type, name):
    155..532     +  enhancer       CMV enhancer: human cytomegalovirus immediate early enhancer
    534..733     +  promoter       CMV promoter: human cytomegalovirus (CMV) immediate early promoter
    872..1004    +  intron         chimeric intron: chimera between introns from human β-globin and immunoglobulin heavy chain genes
   1025..1654    +  CDS            mVenus (fragment): mVenus is a basic (constitutively fluorescent) yellow fluorescent protein published in 2006, derived from Aequorea victoria. It is reported to be a rapidly-maturing monomer with moderate acid sensitivity.
   1691..1966    +  CDS            FRB: FKBP-rapamycin binding domain of human FRAP
   1983..2569    +  misc_feature   IRES2: internal ribosome entry site (IRES) of the encephalomyocarditis virus (EMCV)
   2570..3289    +  CDS            EBFP2: enhanced blue variant of GFP (Ai et al., 2007) mammalian codon-optimized
   3335..3467    +  intron         chimeric intron: chimera between introns from human β-globin and immunoglobulin heavy chain genes
   3476..4064    +  misc_feature   WPRE: woodchuck hepatitis virus posttranscriptional regulatory element
   4068..4084    +  misc_feature   MCS (fragment): pUC18/19 multiple cloning site
   4097..4208    +  polyA_signal   bGH poly(A) signal: bovine growth hormone polyadenylation signal
   4304..4322    -  promoter       T3 promoter: promoter for bacteriophage T3 RNA polymerase
   4381..4455    +  CDS            HBB (fragment): HBB_PONPY - Experimental evidence at transcript level: Swiss-Prot protein existence level 2. Involved in oxygen transport from the lung to the various peripheral tissues. From Pongo pygmaeus (Bornean orangutan).
   4526..4581    +  polyA_signal   β-globin poly(A) signal: rabbit β-globin polyadenylation signal (Gil and Proudfoot, 1987)
   4960..5548    -  rep_origin     ori: high-copy-number ColE1/pMB1/pBR322/pUC origin of replication
   5719..6579    -  CDS            AmpR: β-lactamase; bla; confers resistance to ampicillin, carbenicillin, and related antibiotics
   6580..6684    -  promoter       AmpR promoter: bla
