[The description below was written by a language model from this plasmid's Addgene catalogue record and pLannotate feature annotations shown in this document.]
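Description:
pRDAX-445 N-Tag Venus210[1] L10 FRB EBPF2 is a custom-built mammalian expression plasmid of about 6.8 kb designed for protein–protein interaction assays based on bimolecular or trimolecular fluorescence complementation (BiFC/TriFC). It is maintained in E. coli through a high-copy ColE1/pUC-type origin and selected with ampicillin via a β-lactamase gene under its own promoter.

The expression unit is driven by the CMV immediate early enhancer and promoter, followed by a chimeric β-globin/immunoglobulin intron that promotes efficient mRNA processing. The first open reading frame begins with a partial mVenus coding sequence of about 630 nt. This matches the "Venus210[1]" in the name, which suggests the N-terminal split fragment ending near residue 210. It is placed as an N-terminal tag ahead of the FRB domain, and the short gap between them presumably holds the "L10" linker. The catalogue lists FRB as mouse, whereas the automated annotation matches it to the FKBP-rapamycin binding domain of human FRAP; the record does not resolve this difference. On its own the Venus fragment should be non-fluorescent. Signal is expected only when a partner protein carrying the complementary fragment(s) is brought close to it, and FRB's rapamycin-dependent binding to FKBP makes it a commonly used inducible control pair for such assays.

Downstream, an EMCV IRES2 element allows translation of EBFP2 from the same transcript, giving a blue fluorescent marker of transfection and expression level that is independent of complementation. The transcript is completed by a second chimeric intron, a WPRE to enhance expression, and a bGH polyadenylation signal. A T3 promoter, a β-globin fragment and a rabbit β-globin poly(A) signal are also annotated in the backbone.
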