Addgene plasmid #129961: pRDAX-445 N-Tag Venus210[1] L10 FRB EBPF2
Purpose: PPI (BiFC/TriFC) assay vector
Depositing lab: Gary Lewin. Depositing organization: Max-Delbrueck-Centrum fuer Molekulare Medizin (MDC).
Backbone
  Vector backbone: custom built
  Vector type: Mammalian Expression
Growth in bacteria
  Bacterial resistance: Ampicillin, 100 μg/mL
  Growth temperature: 37°C
  Growth strain: DH5alpha
  Copy number: High Copy
Gene/Insert
  Gene/Insert name: FRB
  Species: M. musculus (mouse)
  Cloning method: Restriction Enzyme; 5′ cloning site unknown (unknown if destroyed); 3′ cloning site unknown (unknown if destroyed)
Terms and licenses: Academic/Nonprofit Terms; Industry Terms: Not Available to Industry
How to cite: pRDAX-445 N-Tag Venus210[1] L10 FRB EBPF2 was a gift from Gary Lewin (Addgene plasmid # 129961 ; http://n2t.net/addgene:129961 ; RRID:Addgene_129961)
